Addgene plasmid #71257: p420-3
Purpose: luciferase reporter with 3 copies of the GM420 NFAT-AP-1 site in front of hGM-CSF -55 to +28 minimal promoter
Depositing lab: Peter Cockerill. Depositing organization: Royal Adelaide Hospital. Publication: Granulocyte-macrophage colony-stimulating factor enhancer activation requires cooperation between NFAT and AP-1 elements and is associated with extensive nucleosome reorganization. Johnson BV, Bert AG, Ryan GR, Condina A, Cockerill PN. Mol Cell Biol. 2004 Sep;24(18):7914-30. 10.1128/MCB.24.18.7914-7930.2004 PubMed 15340054.
Backbone
  Vector backbone: pGM55
  Backbone manufacturer: Cockerill lab, Addgene plasmid 71249
  Vector type: Mammalian Expression, Luciferase
Growth in bacteria
  Bacterial resistance: Ampicillin, 100 μg/mL
  Growth temperature: 37°C
  Growth strain: DH5alpha
  Copy number: High Copy
Gene/Insert
  Gene/Insert name: 3 copies of the GM420 NFAT-AP-1 site
  Species: H. sapiens (human)
  Entrez Gene: CSF2 (a.k.a. CSF, GMCSF)
  Promoter: GM-CSF minimal
  Tag / fusion protein: luciferase (C terminal on backbone)
  Cloning method: Unknown
  Sequencing primers: 5′ unknown; 3′ LucNRev
Terms and licenses: Academic/Nonprofit Terms; Industry Terms: Not Available to Industry
Depositor comments: JM109 are the cells used by the author for pXPG and its derivatives.
How to cite: p420-3 was a gift from Peter Cockerill (Addgene plasmid # 71257 ; http://n2t.net/addgene:71257 ; RRID:Addgene_71257)
