[The description below was written by a language model from this plasmid's Addgene catalogue record and pLannotate feature annotations shown in this document.]
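Description:
p420-3 is a 6,296-bp firefly luciferase reporter plasmid for transient transfection of mammalian cells, built on the pGM55 backbone, itself a derivative of the pXPG luciferase vector family. It is maintained in E. coli as a high-copy plasmid through a ColE1/pUC-type origin and selected with ampicillin via the bla (AmpR) gene and its promoter. Remnants of pBR322, namely the bom region and a short rop fragment, are also detected.

The regulatory payload consists of three copies of the GM420 element, a composite NFAT/AP-1 binding site from the human GM-CSF (CSF2) locus. They sit upstream of the minimal human GM-CSF promoter spanning -55 to +28. This region is not annotated in the feature table, but it presumably lies in the unannotated stretch just before the luc+ enhanced firefly luciferase coding sequence, which begins at position 285. Downstream of luciferase lies an SV40-derived processing cassette containing the small t antigen intron, fragments of T antigen coding sequence and an SV40 poly(A) signal. The adjoining VP1 fragment appears to be carried-over SV40 sequence rather than a functional part. Two further SV40 poly(A) signals sit in tandem just upstream of the promoter region, one spanning the plasmid origin. This arrangement is generally used to terminate read-through transcripts arising in the backbone and so lower background luciferase activity.

Because the minimal promoter should have little activity on its own, luciferase output reports the activity conferred by the multimerised GM420 sites. This makes the construct suited to testing cooperative NFAT and AP-1 function, in line with the associated study of GM-CSF enhancer activation.
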