Features (pLannotate 1.2.2; 16 found; start..end, strand, type, name):
    285..1937    +  CDS            luciferase: firefly luciferase; luc+; enhanced luc+ version of the luciferase gene
   1946..2020    +  CDS            small t antigen (fragment): SV40 (simian virus 40) small t antigen
   2022..2087    +  intron         small t intron: SV40 (simian virus 40) small t antigen intron
   2217..2237    +  CDS            SV40 NLS: nuclear localization signal of SV40 (simian virus 40) large T antigen
   2556..2639    +  CDS            large T antigen (fragment): large T antigen from SV40 (simian virus 40)
   2659..2793    +  polyA_signal   SV40 poly(A) signal: SV40 polyadenylation signal
   2795..3559    -  CDS            VP1_SV40 (fragment): Experimental evidence at protein level: Swiss-Prot protein existence level 1. Forms an icosahedral capsid with a T=7 symmetry and a 40 nm diameter. The capsid is composed of 72 pentamers linked to each other by disulfide bonds and associated with VP2 or VP3 proteins. Binds to N- glycolylneuraminic analog of the ganglioside GM1 on the cell surface to provide virion attachment to target cell (PubMed:18353982). Once attached, the virion is internalized by caveolin-mediated endocytosis and traffics to the endoplasmic reticulum. Inside the endoplasmic reticulum, the protein folding machinery isomer
   3650..3754    +  promoter       AmpR promoter: bla
   3755..4615    +  CDS            AmpR: β-lactamase; bla; confers resistance to ampicillin, carbenicillin, and related antibiotics
   4786..5374    +  rep_origin     ori: high-copy-number ColE1/pMB1/pBR322/pUC origin of replication
   5560..5700    -  misc_feature   bom: basis of mobility region from pBR322
   5802..5841    -  CDS            rop (fragment): Rop protein, which maintains plasmids at low copy number; rop
   5843..5919    +  CDS            large T antigen (fragment): large T antigen from SV40 (simian virus 40)
   5939..6073    +  polyA_signal   SV40 poly(A) signal: SV40 polyadenylation signal
   6071..6147    +  CDS            large T antigen (fragment): large T antigen from SV40 (simian virus 40)
   6167..5       +  polyA_signal   SV40 poly(A) signal (across the origin): SV40 polyadenylation signal
>Addgene plasmid #71257 | p420-3 | depositor full sequence | sequence record 131889 | p420-3 sequence 6296 bps
GGATCCAAGCTCAGATCCCCTGATGTCATCTTTCCATGAGAAAGATGGGATCCCCTGATGTCATCTTTCC
ATGAGAAAGATGGGATCCCCTGATGTCATCTTTCCATGAGAAAGATGGGATCTGGGCCCGGATCCTGCAG
GGGGTCGACAAGCTTCGCGAGGTCACCATTAATCATTTCCTCTGTGTATTTAAGAGCTCTTTTGCCAGTG
AGCCCAGTACACAGAGAGAAAGGCTAAAGTTCTGTCGACAAGCTTGGCATTCCGGTACTGTTGGTAAAGC
CACCATGGAAGACGCCAAAAACATAAAGAAAGGCCCGGCGCCATTCTATCCGCTGGAAGATGGAACCGCT
GGAGAGCAACTGCATAAGGCTATGAAGAGATACGCCCTGGTTCCTGGAACAATTGCTTTTACAGATGCAC
ATATCGAGGTGGACATCACTTACGCTGAGTACTTCGAAATGTCCGTTCGGTTGGCAGAAGCTATGAAACG
ATATGGGCTGAATACAAATCACAGAATCGTCGTATGCAGTGAAAACTCTCTTCAATTCTTTATGCCGGTG
TTGGGCGCGTTATTTATCGGAGTTGCAGTTGCGCCCGCGAACGACATTTATAATGAACGTGAATTGCTCA
ACAGTATGGGCATTTCGCAGCCTACCGTGGTGTTCGTTTCCAAAAAGGGGTTGCAAAAAATTTTGAACGT
GCAAAAAAAGCTCCCAATCATCCAAAAAATTATTATCATGGATTCTAAAACGGATTACCAGGGATTTCAG
TCGATGTACACGTTCGTCACATCTCATCTACCTCCCGGTTTTAATGAATACGATTTTGTGCCAGAGTCCT
TCGATAGGGACAAGACAATTGCACTGATCATGAACTCCTCTGGATCTACTGGTCTGCCTAAAGGTGTCGC
TCTGCCTCATAGAACTGCCTGCGTGAGATTCTCGCATGCCAGAGATCCTATTTTTGGCAATCAAATCATT
CCGGATACTGCGATTTTAAGTGTTGTTCCATTCCATCACGGTTTTGGAATGTTTACTACACTCGGATATT
TGATATGTGGATTTCGAGTCGTCTTAATGTATAGATTTGAAGAAGAGCTGTTTCTGAGGAGCCTTCAGGA
TTACAAGATTCAAAGTGCGCTGCTGGTGCCAACCCTATTCTCCTTCTTCGCCAAAAGCACTCTGATTGAC
AAATACGATTTATCTAATTTACACGAAATTGCTTCTGGTGGCGCTCCCCTCTCTAAGGAAGTCGGGGAAG
CGGTTGCCAAGAGGTTCCATCTGCCAGGTATCAGGCAAGGATATGGGCTCACTGAGACTACATCAGCTAT
TCTGATTACACCCGAGGGGGATGATAAACCGGGCGCGGTCGGTAAAGTTGTTCCATTTTTTGAAGCGAAG
GTTGTGGATCTGGATACCGGGAAAACGCTGGGCGTTAATCAAAGAGGCGAACTGTGTGTGAGAGGTCCTA
TGATTATGTCCGGTTATGTAAACAATCCGGAAGCGACCAACGCCTTGATTGACAAGGATGGATGGCTACA
TTCTGGAGACATAGCTTACTGGGACGAAGACGAACACTTCTTCATCGTTGACCGCCTGAAGTCTCTGATT
AAGTACAAAGGCTATCAGGTGGCTCCCGCTGAATTGGAATCCATCTTGCTCCAACACCCCAACATCTTCG
ACGCAGGTGTCGCAGGTCTTCCCGACGATGACGCCGGTGAACTTCCCGCCGCCGTTGTTGTTTTGGAGCA
CGGAAAGACGATGACGGAAAAAGAGATCGTGGATTACGTCGCCAGTCAAGTAACAACCGCGAAAAAGTTG
CGCGGAGGAGTTGTGTTTGTGGACGAAGTACCGAAAGGTCTTACCGGAAAACTCGACGCAAGAAAAATCA
GAGAGATCCTCATAAAGGCCAAGAAGGGCGGAAAGATCGCCGTGTAATTCTAGAGGATCTTTGTGAAGGA
ACCTTACTTCTGTGGTGTGACATAATTGGACAAACTACCTACAGAGATTTAAAGCTCTAAGGTAAATATA
AAATTTTTAAGTGTATAATGTGTTAAACTACTGATTCTAATTGTTTGTGTATTTTAGATTCCAACCTATG
GAACTGATGAATGGGAGCAGTGGTGGAATGCCTTTAATGAGGAAAACCTGTTTTGCTCAGAAGAAATGCC
ATCTAGTGATGATGAGGCTACTGCTGACTCTCAACATTCTACTCCTCCAAAAAAGAAGAGAAAGGTAGAA
GACCCCAAGGACTTTCCTTCAGAATTGCTAAGTTTTTTGAGTCATGCTGTGTTTAGTAATAGAACTCTTG
CTTGCTTTGCTATTTACACCACAAAGGAAAAAGCTGCACTGCTATACAAGAAAATTATGGAAAAATATTC
TGTAACCTTTATAAGTAGGCATAACAGTTATAATCATAACATACTGTTTTTTCTTACTCCACACAGGCAT
AGAGTGTCTGCTATTAATAACTATGCTCAAAAATTGTGTACCTTTAGCTTTTTAATTTGTAAAGGGGTTA
ATAAGGAATATTTGATGTATAGTGCCTTGACTAGAGATCATAATCAGCCATACCACATTTGTAGAGGTTT
TACTTGCTTTAAAAAACCTCCCACACCTCCCCCTGAACCTGAAACATAAAATGAATGCAATTGTTGTTAA
CTTGTTTATTGCAGCTTATAATGGTTACAAATAAAGCAATAGCATCACAAATTTCACAAATAAAGCATTT
TTTTCACTGCATTCTAGTTGTGGTTTGTCCAAACTCATCAATGTATCTTATCATGTCTGGATCGATCCCC
AGGAAGCTCCTCTGTGTCCTCATAAACCCTAACCTCCTCTACTTGAGAGGACATTCCAATCATAGGCTGC
CCATCCACCCTCTGTGTCCTCCTGTTAATTAGGTCACTTAACAAAAAGGAAATTGGGTAGGGGTTTTTCA
CAGACCGCTTTCTAAGGGTAATTTTAAAATATCTGGGAAGTCCCTTCCACTGCTGTGTTCCAGAAGTGTT
GGTAAACAGCCCACAAATGTCAACAGCAGAAACATACAAGCTGTCAGCTTTGCACAAGGGCCCAACACCC
TGCTCATCAAGAAGCACTGTGGTTGCTGTGTTAGTAATGTGCAAAACAGGAGGCACATTTTCCCCACCTG
TGTAGGTTCCAAAATATCTAGTGTTTTCATTTTTACTTGGATCAGGAACCCAGCACTCCACTGGATAAGC
ATTATCCTTATCCAAAACAGCCTTGTGGTCAGTGTTCATCTGCTGACTGTCAACTGTAGCATTTTTTGGG
GTTACAGTTTGAGCAGGATATTTGGTCCTGTAGTTTGCTAACACACCCTGCAGCTCCAAAGGTTCCCCAC
CAACAGCAAAAAAATGAAAATTTGACCCTTGAATGGGTTTTCCAGCACCATTTTCATGAGTTTTTTGTGT
CCCTGAATGCAAGTTTAACATAGCAGTTACCCCAATAACCTCAGTTTTAACAGTAACAGCTTCCCACATC
AAAATATTTCCACAGGTTAAGTCCTCATTTAAATTAGGCAAAGGAATTCTTGAAGACGAAAGGGCCTCGT
GATACGCCTATTTTTATAGGTTAATGTCATGATAATAATGGTTTCTTAGACGTCAGGTGGCACTTTTCGG
GGAAATGTGCGCGGAACCCCTATTTGTTTATTTTTCTAAATACATTCAAATATGTATCCGCTCATGAGAC
AATAACCCTGATAAATGCTTCAATAATATTGAAAAAGGAAGAGTATGAGTATTCAACATTTCCGTGTCGC
CCTTATTCCCTTTTTTGCGGCATTTTGCCTTCCTGTTTTTGCTCACCCAGAAACGCTGGTGAAAGTAAAA
GATGCTGAAGATCAGTTGGGTGCACGAGTGGGTTACATCGAACTGGATCTCAACAGCGGTAAGATCCTTG
AGAGTTTTCGCCCCGAAGAACGTTTTCCAATGATGAGCACTTTTAAAGTTCTGCTATGTGGCGCGGTATT
ATCCCGTGTTGACGCCGGGCAAGAGCAACTCGGTCGCCGCATACACTATTCTCAGAATGACTTGGTTGAG
TACTCACCAGTCACAGAAAAGCATCTTACGGATGGCATGACAGTAAGAGAATTATGCAGTGCTGCCATAA
CCATGAGTGATAACACTGCGGCCAACTTACTTCTGACAACGATCGGAGGACCGAAGGAGCTAACCGCTTT
TTTGCACAACATGGGGGATCATGTAACTCGCCTTGATCGTTGGGAACCGGAGCTGAATGAAGCCATACCA
AACGACGAGCGTGACACCACGATGCCTGCAGCAATGGCAACAACGTTGCGCAAACTATTAACTGGCGAAC
TACTTACTCTAGCTTCCCGGCAACAATTAATAGACTGGATGGAGGCGGATAAAGTTGCAGGACCACTTCT
GCGCTCGGCCCTTCCGGCTGGCTGGTTTATTGCTGATAAATCTGGAGCCGGTGAGCGTGGGTCTCGCGGT
ATCATTGCAGCACTGGGGCCAGATGGTAAGCCCTCCCGTATCGTAGTTATCTACACGACGGGGAGTCAGG
CAACTATGGATGAACGAAATAGACAGATCGCTGAGATAGGTGCCTCACTGATTAAGCATTGGTAACTGTC
AGACCAAGTTTACTCATATATACTTTAGATTGATTTAAAACTTCATTTTTAATTTAAAAGGATCTAGGTG
AAGATCCTTTTTGATAATCTCATGACCAAAATCCCTTAACGTGAGTTTTCGTTCCACTGAGCGTCAGACC
CCGTAGAAAAGATCAAAGGATCTTCTTGAGATCCTTTTTTTCTGCGCGTAATATGCTGCTTGCAAACAAA
AAAACCACCGCTACCAGCGGTGGTTTGTTTGCCGGATCAAGAGCTACCAACTCTTTTTCCGAAGGTAACT
GGCTTCAGCAGAGCGCAGATACCAAATACTGTCCTTCTAGTGTAGCCGTAGTTAGGCCACCACTTCAAGA
ACTCTGTAGCACCGCCTACATACCTCGCTCTGCTAATCCTGTTACCAGTGGCTGCTGCCAGTGGCGATAA
GTCGTGTCTTACCGGGTTGGACTCAAGACGATAGTTACCGGATAAGGCGCAGCGGTCGGGCTGAACGGGG
GGTTCGTGCACACAGCCCAGCTTGGAGCGAACGACCTACACCGAACTGAGATACCTACAGCGTGAGCTAT
GAGAAAGCGCCACGCTTCCCGAAGGGAGAAAGGCGGACAGGTATCCGGTAAGCGGCAGGGTCGGAACAGG
AGAGCGCACGAGGGAGCTTCCAGGGGGAAACGCCTGGTATCTTTATAGTCCTGTCGGGTTTCGCCACCTC
TGACTTGAGCGTCGATTTTTGTGATGCTCGTCAGGGGGGCGGAGCCTATGGAAAAACGCCAGCAACGCGG
CCTTTTTACGGTTCCTGGCCTTTTGCTGGCCTTTTGCTCACATGTTCTTTCCTGCGTTATCCCCTGATTC
TGTGGATAACCGTATTACCGCCTTTGAGTGAGCTGATACCGCTCGCCGCAGCCGAACGACCGAGCGCAGC
GAGTCAGTGAGCGAGGAAGCGGAAGAGCGCCTGATGCGGTATTTTCTCCTTACGCATCTGTGCGGTATTT
CACACCGCATATGGTGCACTCTCAGTACAATCTGCTCTGATGCCGCATAGTTAAGCCAGTATACACTCCG
CTATCGCTACGTGACTGGGTCATGGCTGCGCCCCGACACCCGCCAACACCCGCTGACGCGCCCTGACGGG
CTTGTCTGCTCCCGGCATCCGCTTACAGACAAGCTGTGACCGTCTCCGGGAGCTGCATGTGTCAGAGGTT
TTCACCGTCATCACCGAAACGCGCGAGGCAGGATCAGCCATATCACATTTGTAGAGGTTTTACTTGCTTT
AAAAAACCTCCCACACCTCCCCCTGAACCTGAAACATAAAATGAATGCAATTGTTGTTAACTTGTTTATT
GCAGCTTATAATGGTTACAAATAAAGCAATAGCATCACAAATTTCACAAATAAAGCATTTTTTTCACTGC
ATTCTAGTTGTGGTTTGTCCAAACTCATCAATGTATCTTATCATGTCTGGATCAGCCATATCACATTTGT
AGAGGTTTTACTTGCTTTAAAAAACCTCCCACACCTCCCCCTGAACCTGAAACATAAAATGAATGCAATT
GTTGTTAACTTGTTTATTGCAGCTTATAATGGTTACAAATAAAGCAATAGCATCACAAATTTCACAAATA
AAGCATTTTTTTCACTGCATTCTAGTTGTGGTTTGTCCAAACTCATCAATGTATCTTATCATGTCT
