>Addgene plasmid #71257 | p420-3 | addgene partial sequence | sequence record 129656 | MUHD1 5'-AGAATGTTGAGAGTCAGCAGTAGC-3'
ACAGGTTTTCCTCATTAAAGGCATTCCACCACTGCTCCCATTCATCAGTTCCATAGGTTGGAATCTAAAA
TACACAAACAATTAGAATCAGTAGTTTAACACATTATACACTTAAAAATTTTATATTTACCTTAGAGCTT
TAAATCTCTGTAGGTAGTTTGTCCAATTATGTCACACCACAGAAGTAAGGTTCCTTCACAAAGATCCTCT
AGAATTACACGGCGATCTTTCCGCCCTTCTTGGCCTTTATGAGGATCTCTCTGATTTTTCTTGCGTCGAG
TTTTCCGGTAAGACCTTTCGGTACTTCGTCCACAAACACAACTCCTCCGCGCAACTTTTTCGCGGTTGTT
ACTTGACTGGCGACGTAATCCACGATCTCTTTTTCCGTCATCGTCTTTCCGTGCTCCAAAACAACAACGG
CGGCGGGAAGTTCACCGGCGTCATCGTCGGGAAGACCTGCGACACCTGCGTCGAAGATGTTGGGGTGTTG
GAGCAAGATGGATTCCAATTCAGCGGGAGCCACCTGATAGCCTTTGTACTTAATCAGAGACTTCAGGCGG
TCAACGATGAAGAAGTGTTCGTCTTCGTCCCAGTAAGCTATGTCTCCAGAATGTAGCCATCCATCCTTGT
CAATCAAGGCGTTGGTCGCTTCCGGATTGTTTACATAACCGGACATAATCATAGGACCTCTCACACACAG
TTCGCCTCTTTGATTAACGCCCAGCGTTTTCCCGGTATCCAGATCCACAACCTTCGCTTCAAA
