>Addgene plasmid #71257 | p420-3 | addgene partial sequence | sequence record 129657 | LucNRev 5'-CCTTATGCAGTTGCTCTCC-3'
ATGGCGCCGGGCCTTTCTTTATGTTTTTGGCGTCTTCCATGGTGGCTTTACCAACAGTACCGGAATGCCA
AGCTTGTCGACAGAACTTTAGCCTTTCTCTCTGTGTACTGGGCTCACTGGCAAAAGAGCTCTTAAATACA
CAGAGGAAATGATTAATGGTGACCTCGCGAAGCTTGTCGACCCCCTGCAGGATCCGGGCCCAGATCCCAT
CTTTCTCATGGAAAGATGACATCAGGGGATCCCATCTTTCTCATGGAAAGATGACATCAGGGGATCCCAT
CTTTCTCATGGAAAGATGACATCAGGGGATCTGAGCTTGGATCCAGACATGATAAGATACATTGATGAGT
TTGGACAAACCACAACTAGAATGCAGTGAAAAAAATGCTTTATTTGTGAAATTTGTGATGCTATTGCTTT
ATTTGTAACCATTATAAGCTGCAATAAACAAGTTAACAACAATTGCATTCATTTTATGTTTCAGGTTCAG
GGGGAGGTGTGGGAGGTTTTTTAAAGCAAGTAAAACCTCTACAAATGTGATATGGCTGATCCAGACATGA
TAAGATACATTGATGAGTTTGGACAAACCACAACTAGAATGCAGTGAAAAAAATGCTTTATTTGTGAAAT
TTGTGATGCTATTGCTTTATTTGTAACCATTATAAGCTGCAATAAACAAGTTAACAACAATTGCATTCAT
TTTATGTTTCAGGTTCAGGGGGAGGTGTGGGAGGTTTTTTAAAGCAAGTAAAACCTCTACAAATGTGATA
TGGCTGATCCTGCCTCGCGCGTTTCGGTGATGACGGTGAA
